>Addgene plasmid #141048 | pENTR-L3-SpCas9-HF1-2A-EGFP-L2 | addgene full sequence | sequence record 304881 | Addgene NGS Result
CATGGATAAAAAGTATTCTATTGGTTTAGACATCGGCACTAATTCCGTTGGATGGGCTGTCATAACCGAT
GAATACAAAGTACCTTCAAAGAAATTTAAGGTGTTGGGGAACACAGACCGTCATTCGATTAAAAAGAATC
TTATCGGTGCCCTCCTATTCGATAGTGGCGAAACGGCAGAGGCGACTCGCCTGAAACGAACCGCTCGGAG
AAGGTATACACGTCGCAAGAACCGAATATGTTACTTACAAGAAATTTTTAGCAATGAGATGGCCAAAGTT
GACGATTCTTTCTTTCACCGTTTGGAAGAGTCCTTCCTTGTCGAAGAGGACAAGAAACATGAACGGCACC
CCATCTTTGGAAACATAGTAGATGAGGTGGCATATCATGAAAAGTACCCAACGATTTATCACCTCAGAAA
AAAGCTAGTTGACTCAACTGATAAAGCGGACCTGAGGTTAATCTACTTGGCTCTTGCCCATATGATAAAG
TTCCGTGGGCACTTTCTCATTGAGGGTGATCTAAATCCGGACAACTCGGATGTCGACAAACTGTTCATCC
AGTTAGTACAAACCTATAATCAGTTGTTTGAAGAGAACCCTATAAATGCAAGTGGCGTGGATGCGAAGGC
TATTCTTAGCGCCCGCCTCTCTAAATCCCGACGGCTAGAAAACCTGATCGCACAATTACCCGGAGAGAAG
AAAAATGGGTTGTTCGGTAACCTTATAGCGCTCTCACTAGGCCTGACACCAAATTTTAAGTCGAACTTCG
ACTTAGCTGAAGATGCCAAATTGCAGCTTAGTAAGGACACGTACGATGACGATCTCGACAATCTACTGGC
ACAAATTGGAGATCAGTATGCGGACTTATTTTTGGCTGCCAAAAACCTTAGCGATGCAATCCTCCTATCT
GACATACTGAGAGTTAATACTGAGATTACCAAGGCGCCGTTATCCGCTTCAATGATCAAAAGGTACGATG
AACATCACCAAGACTTGACACTTCTCAAGGCCCTAGTCCGTCAGCAACTGCCTGAGAAATATAAGGAAAT
ATTCTTTGATCAGTCGAAAAACGGGTACGCAGGTTATATTGACGGCGGAGCGAGTCAAGAGGAATTCTAC
AAGTTTATCAAACCCATATTAGAGAAGATGGATGGGACGGAAGAGTTGCTTGTAAAACTCAATCGCGAAG
ATCTACTGCGAAAGCAGCGGACTTTCGACAACGGTAGCATTCCACATCAAATCCACTTAGGCGAATTGCA
TGCTATACTTAGAAGGCAGGAGGATTTTTATCCGTTCCTCAAAGACAATCGTGAAAAGATTGAGAAAATC
CTAACCTTTCGCATACCTTACTATGTGGGACCCCTGGCCCGAGGGAACTCTCGGTTCGCATGGATGACAA
GAAAGTCCGAAGAAACGATTACTCCCTGGAATTTTGAGGAAGTTGTCGATAAAGGTGCGTCAGCTCAATC
GTTCATCGAGAGGATGACCGCCTTTGACAAGAATTTACCGAACGAAAAAGTATTGCCTAAGCACAGTTTA
CTTTACGAGTATTTCACAGTGTACAATGAACTCACGAAAGTTAAGTATGTCACTGAGGGCATGCGTAAAC
CCGCCTTTCTAAGCGGAGAACAGAAGAAAGCAATAGTAGATCTGTTATTCAAGACCAACCGCAAAGTGAC
AGTTAAGCAATTGAAAGAGGACTACTTTAAGAAAATTGAATGCTTCGATTCTGTCGAGATCTCCGGGGTA
GAAGATCGATTTAATGCGTCACTTGGTACGTATCATGACCTCCTAAAGATAATTAAAGATAAGGACTTCC
TGGATAACGAAGAGAATGAAGATATCTTAGAAGATATAGTGTTGACTCTTACCCTCTTTGAAGATCGGGA
AATGATTGAGGAAAGACTAAAAACATACGCTCACCTGTTCGACGATAAGGTTATGAAACAGTTAAAGAGG
CGTCGCTATACGGGCTGGGGAGCCTTGTCGCGGAAACTTATCAACGGGATAAGAGACAAGCAAAGTGGTA
AAACTATTCTCGATTTTCTAAAGAGCGACGGCTTCGCCAATAGGAACTTTATGGCCCTGATCCATGATGA
CTCTTTAACCTTCAAAGAGGATATACAAAAGGCACAGGTTTCCGGACAAGGGGACTCATTGCACGAACAT
ATTGCGAATCTTGCTGGTTCGCCAGCCATCAAAAAGGGCATACTCCAGACAGTCAAAGTAGTGGATGAGC
TAGTTAAGGTCATGGGACGTCACAAACCGGAAAACATTGTAATCGAGATGGCACGCGAAAATCAAACGAC
TCAGAAGGGGCAAAAAAACAGTCGAGAGCGGATGAAGAGAATAGAAGAGGGTATTAAAGAACTGGGCAGC
CAGATCTTAAAGGAGCATCCTGTGGAAAATACCCAATTGCAGAACGAGAAACTTTACCTCTATTACCTAC
AAAATGGAAGGGACATGTATGTTGATCAGGAACTGGACATAAACCGTTTATCTGATTACGACGTCGATCA
CATTGTACCCCAATCCTTTTTGAAGGACGATTCAATCGACAATAAAGTGCTTACACGCTCGGATAAGAAC
CGAGGGAAAAGTGACAATGTTCCAAGCGAGGAAGTCGTAAAGAAAATGAAGAACTATTGGCGGCAGCTCC
TAAATGCGAAACTGATAACGCAAAGAAAGTTCGATAACTTAACTAAAGCTGAGAGGGGTGGCTTGTCTGA
ACTTGACAAGGCCGGATTTATTAAACGTCAGCTCGTGGAAACCCGCGCCATCACAAAGCATGTTGCGCAG
ATACTAGATTCCCGAATGAATACGAAATACGACGAGAACGATAAGCTGATTCGGGAAGTCAAAGTAATCA
CTTTAAAGTCAAAATTGGTGTCGGACTTCAGAAAGGATTTTCAATTCTATAAAGTTAGGGAGATAAATAA
CTACCACCATGCGCACGACGCTTATCTTAATGCCGTCGTAGGGACCGCACTCATTAAGAAATACCCGAAG
CTAGAAAGTGAGTTTGTGTATGGTGATTACAAAGTTTATGACGTCCGTAAGATGATCGCGAAAAGCGAAC
AGGAGATAGGCAAGGCTACAGCCAAATACTTCTTTTATTCTAACATTATGAATTTCTTTAAGACGGAAAT
CACTCTGGCAAACGGAGAGATACGCAAACGACCTTTAATTGAAACCAATGGGGAGACAGGTGAAATCGTA
TGGGATAAGGGCCGGGACTTCGCGACGGTGAGAAAAGTTTTGTCCATGCCCCAAGTCAACATAGTAAAGA
AAACTGAGGTGCAGACCGGAGGGTTTTCAAGGGAATCGATTCTTCCAAAAAGGAATAGTGATAAGCTCAT
CGCTCGTAAAAAGGACTGGGACCCGAAAAAGTACGGTGGCTTCGATAGCCCTACAGTTGCCTATTCTGTC
CTAGTAGTGGCAAAAGTTGAGAAGGGAAAATCCAAGAAACTGAAGTCAGTCAAAGAATTATTGGGGATAA
CGATTATGGAGCGCTCGTCTTTTGAAAAGAACCCCATCGACTTCCTTGAGGCGAAAGGTTACAAGGAAGT
AAAAAAGGATCTCATAATTAAACTACCAAAGTATAGTCTGTTTGAGTTAGAAAATGGCCGAAAACGGATG
TTGGCTAGCGCCGGAGAGCTTCAAAAGGGGAACGAACTCGCACTACCGTCTAAATACGTGAATTTCCTGT
ATTTAGCGTCCCATTACGAGAAGTTGAAAGGTTCACCTGAAGATAACGAACAGAAGCAACTTTTTGTTGA
GCAGCACAAACATTATCTCGACGAAATCATAGAGCAAATTTCGGAATTCAGTAAGAGAGTCATCCTAGCT
GATGCCAATCTGGACAAAGTATTAAGCGCATACAACAAGCACAGGGATAAACCCATACGTGAGCAGGCGG
AAAATATTATCCATTTGTTTACTCTTACCAACCTCGGCGCTCCAGCCGCATTCAAGTATTTTGACACAAC
GATAGATCGCAAACGATACACTTCTACCAAGGAGGTGCTAGACGCGACACTGATTCACCAATCCATCACG
GGATTATATGAAACTCGGATAGATTTGTCACAGCTTGGGGGTGACGGATCCCCCAAGAAGAAGAGGAAAG
TCTCGAGTAGCCGCGCTAAGCGGGCACCGGTGAAACAGACTTTGAATTTTGACCTTCTCAAGTTGGCGGG
AGACGTGGAGTCCAACCCAGGGCCGGATATCATGGTGAGCAAGGGCGAGGAGCTGTTCACCGGGGTGGTG
CCCATCCTGGTCGAGCTGGACGGCGACGTAAACGGCCACAAGTTCAGCGTGTCCGGCGAGGGCGAGGGCG
ATGCCACCTACGGCAAGCTGACCCTGAAGTTCATCTGCACCACCGGCAAGCTGCCCGTGCCCTGGCCCAC
CCTCGTGACCACCCTGACCTACGGCGTGCAGTGCTTCAGCCGCTACCCCGACCACATGAAGCAGCACGAC
TTCTTCAAGTCCGCCATGCCCGAAGGCTACGTCCAGGAGCGCACCATCTTCTTCAAGGACGACGGCAACT
ACAAGACCCGCGCCGAGGTGAAGTTCGAGGGCGACACCCTGGTGAACCGCATCGAGCTGAAGGGCATCGA
CTTCAAGGAGGACGGCAACATCCTGGGGCACAAGCTGGAGTACAACTACAACAGCCACAACGTCTATATC
ATGGCCGACAAGCAGAAGAACGGCATCAAGGTGAACTTCAAGATCCGCCACAACATCGAGGACGGCAGCG
TGCAGCTCGCCGACCACTACCAGCAGAACACCCCCATCGGCGACGGCCCCGTGCTGCTGCCCGACAACCA
CTACCTGAGCACCCAGTCCGCCCTGAGCAAAGACCCCAACGAGAAGCGCGATCACATGGTCCTGCTGGAG
TTCGTGACCGCCGCCGGGATCACTCTCGGCATGGACGAGCTGTACAAGTAACAGCTTTCTTGTACAAAGT
TGGCATTATAAGAAAGCATTGCTTATCAATTTGTTGCAACGAACAGGTCACTATCAGTCAAAATAAAATC
ATTATTTGCCATCCAGCTGCAGCTCTGGCCCGTGTCTCAAAATCTCTGATGTTACATTGCACAAGATAAA
AATATATCATCATGAACAATAAAACTGTCTGCTTACATAAACAGTAATACAAGGGGTGTTATGAGCCATA
TTCAACGGGAAACGTCGAGGCCGCGATTAAATTCCAACATGGATGCTGATTTATATGGGTATAAATGGGC
TCGCGATAATGTCGGGCAATCAGGTGCGACAATCTATCGCTTGTATGGGAAGCCCGATGCGCCAGAGTTG
TTTCTGAAACATGGCAAAGGTAGCGTTGCCAATGATGTTACAGATGAGATGGTCAGACTAAACTGGCTGA
CGGAATTTATGCCTCTTCCGACCATCAAGCATTTTATCCGTACTCCTGATGATGCATGGTTACTCACCAC
TGCGATCCCCGGAAAAACAGCATTCCAGGTATTAGAAGAATATCCTGATTCAGGTGAAAATATTGTTGAT
GCGCTGGCAGTGTTCCTGCGCCGGTTGCATTCGATTCCTGTTTGTAATTGTCCTTTTAACAGCGATCGCG
TATTTCGTCTCGCTCAGGCGCAATCACGAATGAATAACGGTTTGGTTGATGCGAGTGATTTTGATGACGA
GCGTAATGGCTGGCCTGTTGAACAAGTCTGGAAAGAAATGCATAAACTTTTGCCATTCTCACCGGATTCA
GTCGTCACTCATGGTGATTTCTCACTTGATAACCTTATTTTTGACGAGGGGAAATTAATAGGTTGTATTG
ATGTTGGACGAGTCGGAATCGCAGACCGATACCAGGATCTTGCCATCCTATGGAACTGCCTCGGTGAGTT
TTCTCCTTCATTACAGAAACGGCTTTTTCAAAAATATGGTATTGATAATCCTGATATGAATAAATTGCAG
TTTCATTTGATGCTCGATGAGTTTTTCTAATCAGAATTGGTTAATTGGTTGTAACACTGGCAGAGCATTA
CGCTGACTTGACGGGACGGCGCAAGCTCATGACCAAAATCCCTTAACGTGAGTTTTCGTTCCACTGAGCG
TCAGACCCCGTAGAAAAGATCAAAGGATCTTCTTGAGATCCTTTTTTTCTGCGCGTAATCTGCTGCTTGC
AAACAAAAAAACCACCGCTACCAGCGGTGGTTTGTTTGCCGGATCAAGAGCTACCAACTCTTTTTCCGAA
GGTAACTGGCTTCAGCAGAGCGCAGATACCAAATACTGTTCTTCTAGTGTAGCCGTAGTTAGGCCACCAC
TTCAAGAACTCTGTAGCACCGCCTACATACCTCGCTCTGCTAATCCTGTTACCAGTGGCTGCTGCCAGTG
GCGATAAGTCGTGTCTTACCGGGTTGGACTCAAGACGATAGTTACCGGATAAGGCGCAGCGGTCGGGCTG
AACGGGGGGTTCGTGCACACAGCCCAGCTTGGAGCGAACGACCTACACCGAACTGAGATACCTACAGCGT
GAGCTATGAGAAAGCGCCACGCTTCCCGAAGGGAGAAAGGCGGACAGGTATCCGGTAAGCGGCAGGGTCG
GAACAGGAGAGCGCACGAGGGAGCTTCCAGGGGGAAACGCCTGGTATCTTTATAGTCCTGTCGGGTTTCG
CCACCTCTGACTTGAGCGTCGATTTTTGTGATGCTCGTCAGGGGGGCGGAGCCTATGGAAAAACGCCAGC
AACGCGGCCTTTTTACGGTTCCTGGCCTTTTGCTGGCCTTTTGCTCACATGTTCTTTCCTGCGTTATCCC
CTGATTCTGTGGATAACCGTATTACCGCTAGCCAGGAAGAGTTTGTAGAAACGCAAAAAGGCCATCCGTC
AGGATGGCCTTCTGCTTAGTTTGATGCCTGGCAGTTTATGGCGGGCGTCCTGCCCGCCACCCTCCGGGCC
GTTGCTTCACAACGTTCAAATCCGCTCCCGGCGGATTTGTCCTACTCAGGAGAGCGTTCACCGACAAACA
ACAGATAAAACGAAAGGCCCAGTCTTCCGACTGAGCCTTTCGTTTTATTTGATGCCTGGCAGTTCCCTAC
TCTCGCGTTAACGCTAGCATGGATCTCGGGCCCCAAATAATGATTTTATTTTGACTGATAGTGACCTGTT
CGTTGCAACAAATTGATGAGCAATGCTTTTTTATAATGCCAACTTTGTATAATAAAGTTGGCTTCGAAGG
AGATAGAAC
Features (pLannotate 1.2.2; 9 found; start..end, strand, type, name):
      2..4105    +  CDS            SpCas9-HF1: Cas9 endonuclease from the Streptococcus pyogenes Type II CRISPR/Cas system, mutated to improve targeting specificity (Kleinstiver et al., 2016) carries the mutations N497A, R661A, Q695A, and Q926A
   4160..4224    +  CDS            F2A (fragment): 2A peptide from foot-and-mouth disease virus polyprotein Eukaryotic ribosomes fail to insert a peptide bond between the Gly and Pro residues, yielding separate polypeptides.
   4232..4951    +  CDS            EGFP: the original enhanced GFP (Yang et al., 1996) mammalian codon-optimized
   4951..5048    -  protein_bind   attL2: mutant version of attL; recombination site for the Gateway® LR reaction LR Clonase™
   5171..5980    +  CDS            KanR: aminoglycoside phosphotransferase; aph(3')-Ia; confers resistance to kanamycin in bacteria or G418 (Geneticin®) in eukaryotes
   6123..6711    +  rep_origin     ori: high-copy-number ColE1/pMB1/pBR322/pUC origin of replication
   6846..6873    -  terminator     rrnB T2 terminator: transcription terminator T2 from the E. coli rrnB gene
   7005..7048    +  terminator     rrnB T1 terminator: Escherichia coli rrnB; transcription terminator T1 from the E. coli rrnB gene
   7105..7200    +  protein_bind   attL3: mutant version of attL; recombination site for the Gateway® LR reaction LR Clonase™
