[The description below was written by a language model from this plasmid's Addgene catalogue record and pLannotate feature annotations shown in this document.]
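Description:
pENTR-L3-SpCas9-HF1-2A-EGFP-L2 is a Gateway entry clone built on a pDONR backbone and intended as one module in Multisite Gateway assembly of mammalian expression or gene-targeting vectors. It is maintained in E. coli through a high-copy ColE1/pUC-type origin and selected with kanamycin via an aminoglycoside phosphotransferase gene. The rrnB T1 and T2 terminators sit upstream of the attL3 site, where they shield the insert from read-through transcription originating in the backbone.

The payload, flanked by attL3 and attL2, is a single synthetic open reading frame. It encodes SpCas9-HF1, the high-fidelity Streptococcus pyogenes Cas9 variant carrying N497A, R661A, Q695A and Q926A substitutions that reduce off-target cleavage. This is followed by a foot-and-mouth disease virus 2A peptide (annotated as a fragment) and mammalian codon-optimised EGFP. Ribosomal skipping at the 2A sequence yields the nuclease and the fluorescent protein as separate polypeptides from one transcript, so EGFP fluorescence marks cells expressing Cas9. The depositor notes an additional K1107R change in the Cas9 coding sequence that is not known to affect function.

No promoter or polyadenylation signal is annotated within the attL-flanked region, and the record does not state one. Although catalogued as a mammalian expression vector, the cassette therefore appears to depend on regulatory elements supplied by other entry clones or the destination vector. In an LR Clonase reaction, the attL3 and attL2 sites fix the position and orientation of this module relative to its partners. This allows modular construction of Cas9-reporter vectors as part of a toolbox for knock-in gene targeting.
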