Addgene plasmid #141048: pENTR-L3-SpCas9-HF1-2A-EGFP-L2
Purpose: Mutisite Gateway mediated vector construction
Depositing lab: Hideyuki Okano. Publication: A versatile toolbox for knock-in gene targeting based on the Multisite Gateway technology. Yoshimatsu S, Sone T, Nakajima M, Sato T, Okochi R, Ishikawa M, Nakamura M, Sasaki E, Shiozawa S, Okano H. PLoS One. 2019 Aug 27;14(8):e0221164. doi: 10.1371/journal.pone.0221164. eCollection 2019. PubMed 31454364.
Backbone
  Vector backbone: pDONR
  Backbone manufacturer: Thermo Fisher Scientific
  Vector type: Mammalian Expression
Growth in bacteria
  Bacterial resistance: Kanamycin, 50 μg/mL
  Growth temperature: 37°C
  Growth strain: DH5alpha
  Copy number: High Copy
Gene/Insert
  Gene/Insert name: SpCas9-HF1-2A-EGFP
  Species: Synthetic
  Cloning method: Restriction Enzyme; 5′ cloning site Unknown (unknown if destroyed)
Terms and licenses: Academic/Nonprofit Terms; Industry Terms: Not Available to Industry
Depositor comments: Please note: Plasmid contains a K1107R mutation in SpCas9-HF1. This mutation is not known to affect plasmid function.
How to cite: pENTR-L3-SpCas9-HF1-2A-EGFP-L2 was a gift from Hideyuki Okano (Addgene plasmid # 141048 ; http://n2t.net/addgene:141048 ; RRID:Addgene_141048)
